Addgene plasmid #14722: pCGN K-Ras 12V, 188L
Depositing lab: Adrienne Cox. Publication: Mammalian expression vectors for Ras family proteins: generation and use of expression constructs to analyze Ras family function. Fiordalisi JJ, Johnson RL 2nd, Ulku AS, Der CJ, Cox AD. Methods Enzymol. 2001;332:3-36. doi: 10.1016/s0076-6879(01)32189-4. PubMed 11305105.
Backbone
  Vector backbone: pCGN
  Backbone size w/o insert (bp): 7500
  Vector type: Mammalian Expression
  Selectable markers: Hygromycin
Growth in bacteria
  Bacterial resistance: Ampicillin, 100 μg/mL
  Growth temperature: 37°C
  Growth strain: DH5alpha
  Copy number: High Copy
Gene/Insert
  Gene/Insert name: K-ras
  Species: H. sapiens (human)
  Mutation: 12V, 188L
  Entrez Gene: KRAS (a.k.a. 'C-K-RAS, C-K-RAS, CFC2, K-RAS2A, K-RAS2B, K-RAS4A, K-RAS4B, K-Ras, K-Ras 2, KI-RAS, KRAS1, KRAS2, NS, NS3, OES, RALD, RASK2, c-Ki-ras, c-Ki-ras2)
  Tag / fusion protein: HA (N terminal on backbone)
  Cloning method: Restriction Enzyme; 5′ cloning site BamHI (not destroyed); 3′ cloning site BamHI (not destroyed)
  Sequencing primers: 5′ CMV-F
Resource information
  A portion of this plasmid was derived from a plasmid made by: Channing Der
Terms and licenses: Academic/Nonprofit Terms; Industry Terms: Not Available to Industry
How to cite: pCGN K-Ras 12V, 188L was a gift from Adrienne Cox (Addgene plasmid # 14722 ; http://n2t.net/addgene:14722 ; RRID:Addgene_14722)
