[The description below was written by a language model from this plasmid's Addgene catalogue record.]
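Description:
pCGN K-Ras 12V, 188L is a mammalian expression plasmid built on the pCGN backbone (about 7.5 kb without insert) that carries a doubly mutated human K-Ras cDNA. It is propagated in E. coli as a high-copy plasmid under ampicillin selection, and it carries a hygromycin marker that allows selection of stably transfected mammalian cells. The record does not explicitly name the promoter, but a CMV forward primer is listed for 5′ sequencing, which suggests that a CMV promoter lies upstream of the insert. No feature table is available, so the origin of replication, polyadenylation signal and other backbone elements are not documented here.

The K-Ras coding sequence was inserted by restriction cloning into a BamHI site, which is preserved on both sides of the insert. It is expressed in frame with an N-terminal HA epitope tag supplied by the backbone, allowing detection or immunoprecipitation of the exogenous protein with anti-HA antibodies. Two substitutions are recorded. The valine at position 12 is the classic oncogenic activating change that impairs GTP hydrolysis and keeps Ras in its active, GTP-bound state. The leucine at position 188 falls at the last residue of the C-terminal CAAX prenylation motif. From general knowledge, a leucine there typically redirects the protein from farnesylation to geranylgeranylation, although the record does not state this purpose.

The plasmid belongs to a set of Ras family expression vectors made for analysing Ras function in mammalian cells. It would suit studies of how lipid modification affects the localisation, signalling or transforming activity of activated K-Ras. The K-Ras splice isoform is not specified in the record.
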