>Addgene plasmid #14722 | pCGN K-Ras 12V, 188L | addgene partial sequence | sequence record 21253 | 14722 with CMV-F
GTGAACCGTCAGATCGCCTGGAGACGCCATCCACGCTGTTTTGACCTCCATAGAAGACACCGGGACCGAT
CCAGCCTCCGGGGGATCTTGGTGGCGTGAAACTCCCGCACCTCTTCGGCCAGCGCCTTGTAGAAGCGCGT
ATGGCTTCTAGCTATCCTTATGACGTGCCTGACTATGCCAGCCTGGGAGGACCTTCTAGCGGATCCACCA
TGACTGAATATAAACTTGTGGTAGTTGGAGCTGTTGGCGTAGGCAAGAGTGCCTTGACGATACAGCTAAT
TCAGAATCATTTTGTGGACGAATATGATCCAACAATAGAGGATTCCTACAGGAAGCAAGTAGTAATTGAT
GGAGAAACCTGTCTCTTGGATATTCTCGACACAGCAGGTCAAGAGGAGTACAGTGCAATGAGGGACCAGT
ACATGAGGACTGGGGAGGGCTTTCTTTGTGTATTTGCCATAAATAATACTAAATCATTTGAAGATATTCA
CCATTATAGAGAACAAATTAAAAGAGTTAAGGACTCTGAAGATGTACCTATGGTCCTAGTAGGAAATAAA
TGTGATTTGCCTTCCAGAACAGTAGACACAAAACAGGCTCAGGA
