>Addgene plasmid #14722 | pCGN K-Ras 12V, 188L | addgene partial sequence | sequence record 62489 | Bglob-intron-R 5'-TTTGCCCCCTCCATATAACA-3'
AAGAACAATCAAGGGTCCCCAAACTCACCCTGAAGTTCTCAGGATCCGTCGACTTACAAAATTACACACT
TTGTCTTTGACTTCTTTTTCTTCTTTTTACCATCTTTGCTCATCTTTTCTTTATGTTTTCGAATTTCTCG
AACTAATGTATAGAAGGCATCATCAACACCCTGTCTTGTCTTTGCTGATGTTTCAATAAAAGGAATTCCA
TAACTTCTTGCTAAGTCCTGAGCCTGTTTTGTGTCTACTGTTCTGGAAGGCAAATCACATTTATTTCCTA
CTAGGACCATAGGTACATCTTCAGAGTCCTTAACTCTTTTAATTTGTTCTCTATAATGGTGAATATCTTC
AAATGATTTAGTATTATTTATGGCAAATACACAAAGAAAGCCCTCCCCAGTCCTCATGTACTGGTCCCTC
ATTGCACTGTACTCCTCTTGACCTGCTGTGTCGAGAATATCCAAGAGACAGGTTTCTCCATCAATTACTA
CTTGCTTCCTGTAGGAATCCTCTATTGTTGGATCATATTCGTCCACAAAATGATTCTGAATTAGCTGTAT
CGTCAAGGCACTCTTGCCTACGCCAACAGCTCCAACTACCACAAGTTTATATTCAGTCATGGTGGATCCG
CTAGAAGGTCCTCCCAGGCTGGCATAGTCAGGCACGTCATAAGGATAGCTAGAAGCCATACGCGCTTCTA
CAAGGCGCTGGCCGAAGAGGTGCGGGAGTTTCACGCCACCAAGATCCCCCGGAGGCTGGATCGGTCCCGG
TGTCTTCTATGGAGGTCAAAACAGCGTGGATGGCGTCTCCAGGCGATCTGACGGTTCACTAAACGAGCTC
TGCTTATATAGACCTCCCACCGTACACGCCTACCGCC
